Addgene plasmid #146349: pAc5.1B-EGFP-DmG3BP_G
Purpose: Insect Expression of DmG3BP
Depositing lab: Elisa Izaurralde. Depositing organization: Max Planck Institute for Developmental Biology.
Backbone
  Vector backbone: Unknown
  Vector type: Insect Expression
Growth in bacteria
  Bacterial resistance: Ampicillin, 100 μg/mL
  Growth temperature: 37°C
  Growth strain: DH5alpha
  Copy number: Low Copy
Gene/Insert
  Gene/Insert name: DmG3BP (alt name: rasputin)
  Species: D. melanogaster (fly)
  Mutation: V632G compared to AF231031.1, exact match to NP_524907.2
  Entrez Gene: rin (a.k.a. Dmel_CG9412, CG9412, Dmel\CG9412, Nts, RIN, Rin, cg9412, rasp)
  Cloning method: Unknown
Terms and licenses: Academic/Nonprofit Terms; Industry Terms: Not Available to Industry
Depositor comments: ORF extracted from NCBI: AF231031.1. Plasmids from this collection were made available to the research community and donated after the lab closed. Please note that the sequence provided by the depositing laboratory may be theoretical/predicted or based on Sanger sequencing results. There may be discrepancies between sequencing results obtained by Addgene and the depositor sequence. If an Addgene verified sequence is not available, please contact before placing your order to request that our lab fully sequence the plasmid.
How to cite: pAc5.1B-EGFP-DmG3BP_G was a gift from Elisa Izaurralde (Addgene plasmid # 146349 ; http://n2t.net/addgene:146349 ; RRID:Addgene_146349)
