[The description below was written by a language model from this plasmid's Addgene catalogue record and pLannotate feature annotations shown in this document.]
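Description:
pAc5.1B-EGFP-DmG3BP_G is an insect expression plasmid for producing the Drosophila melanogaster G3BP homologue, Rasputin (gene rin, CG9412), as an EGFP fusion. The catalogue entry lists the backbone as unknown, although the name and the annotated parts point to a pAc5.1-type vector. The sequenced plasmid is about 8.1 kb. It is maintained in E. coli through a ColE1/pUC-type origin and selected with ampicillin via a β-lactamase gene under its own bla promoter. The origin is annotated as a high-copy type, whereas the repository lists the plasmid as low copy. A fragment of a tetracycline resistance gene and a short piece of SV40 large T antigen are also detected; these look like backbone remnants rather than functional elements.

Expression is driven by the strong, constitutive Drosophila actin 5C promoter, followed by the EGFP coding sequence and then the DmG3BP open reading frame, so EGFP sits at the N-terminus of the fusion. The automated annotation labels two stretches of the insert as fragments of human G3BP2. This reflects homology between conserved regions of the fly protein and its human relative, not a human insert. The ORF was taken from a deposited cDNA sequence and differs from it by V632G, a change that makes it an exact match to the fly reference protein. A V5 epitope tag is annotated downstream of the insert, but the record does not say whether it is in frame or cut off by a stop codon. An SV40 polyadenylation signal follows.

The stated purpose is expression of DmG3BP in insect cells. The EGFP tag would allow the protein to be visualised or captured by affinity methods. G3BP proteins are known as scaffolds of cytoplasmic stress granules.
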