Features (pLannotate 1.2.2; 11 found; start..end, strand, type, name):
      1..2510    +  promoter       Ac5 promoter: Drosophila melanogaster actin 5C promoter
   2530..3246    +  CDS            EGFP: EGFP is a basic (constitutively fluorescent) green fluorescent protein published in 1996, derived from Aequorea victoria. It is reported to be a rapidly-maturing weak dimer with moderate acid sensitivity.
   3271..3717    +  CDS            G3BP2 (fragment): G3BP2_HUMAN - Also known as KIAA0660. Experimental evidence at protein level: Swiss-Prot protein existence level 1. Scaffold protein that plays an essential role in cytoplasmic stress granule formation which acts as a platform for antiviral signaling. From Homo sapiens (Human).
   4684..5016    +  CDS            G3BP2 (fragment): G3BP2_HUMAN - Also known as KIAA0660. Experimental evidence at protein level: Swiss-Prot protein existence level 1. Scaffold protein that plays an essential role in cytoplasmic stress granule formation which acts as a platform for antiviral signaling. From Homo sapiens (Human).
   5380..5421    +  CDS            V5 tag: epitope tag from simian virus 5
   5521..5655    -  polyA_signal   SV40 poly(A) signal: SV40 polyadenylation signal
   5678..5762    -  CDS            large T antigen (fragment): large T antigen from SV40 (simian virus 40)
   5763..6210    +  CDS            TcR (fragment): tetracycline efflux protein; tet; confers resistance to tetracycline
   6256..6844    -  rep_origin     ori: high-copy-number ColE1/pMB1/pBR322/pUC origin of replication
   7015..7875    -  CDS            AmpR: β-lactamase; bla; confers resistance to ampicillin, carbenicillin, and related antibiotics
   7876..7980    -  promoter       AmpR promoter: bla
>Addgene plasmid #146349 | pAc5.1B-EGFP-DmG3BP_G | addgene full sequence | sequence record 396887 | Addgene NGS Result
CATGAATGGCATCAACTCTGAATCAAATCTTTGCAGATGCACCTACTTCTCATTTCCACTGTCACATCAT
TTTTCCAGATCTCGCTGCCTGTTATGTGGCCCACAAACCAAGACACGTTTTATGGCCATTAAAGCTGGCT
GATCGTCGCCAAACACCAAATACATAATGAATATGTACACATTCGAGAAAGAAGCGATCAAAGAAGCGTC
TTCGGGCGGAGTAGGAGAATGCGGAGGAGAAGGAGAACGAGCTGATCTAGTATCTCTCCACAATCCAATG
CCAACTGACCAACTGGCCATATTCGGAGCAATTTGAAGCCAATTTCCATCGCCTGGCGATCGCTCCATTC
TTGGCTATATGTTTTTCACCGTTACCCGGGGCCATTTTCAAAGACTCGTCGGCAAGATAAGATTGTGTCA
CTCGCTGTCTCTCTTCATTTGTCGAAGAATGCTGAGGAATTTCGCGATGACGTCGGCGAGTATTTTGAAG
AATGAGAATAATTTGTATTTATACGAAAATCAGTTAGTGGAATTTTCTACAAAAACATGTTATCTATAGA
TAATTTTGTTGCAAAATATGTTGACTATGACAAAGATTGTATGTATATACCTTTAATGTATTCTCATTTT
CTTATGTATTTATAATGGCAATGATGATACTGATGATATTTTAAGATGATGCCAGACCAAAAGGCTTGAA
TTTCTGCGTCTTTTGCCGAACGCAGTGCATGTGCAATTGTTGTTTTTTGGAATATTCAATTTTCGGACTG
TCCGCTTTGATTTCAGTTTCTTGGCTTATTCAAAAAGCAAAGTAAAGCCAAAAAAGCGAGATGGCAATAC
CAAATGCGGCAAAACGGTAGTGGAAGGAAAGGGGTGCGGGGCAGCGGAAGGAAGGGTGGGGCSKKRCGTG
GCGGGGTCTGTGGCTGGGCGCGACGTCACCGACGTTGGAGCCACTCCTTTGACCATGTGTGCGTGTGTGT
ATTATTCGTGTCTCGCCACTCGCCGGTTGTTTTTTTCTTTTTATGCTGCGCTCTCTCTAGCGCCATCTCG
CTTACGCATGCTCAACGCACCGCATGTTGCCGTTTCCTTTTATGCGTCATTTTGGCTCGAAATAGGCAAT
TATTTAAACAAAGATTAGTCAACGAAAACGCTAAAATAAATAAGTCTACAATATGGTTACTTATTGCCAT
GTGTGTGCAGCCAACGATAGCAACAAAAGCAACAACACAGGTGGCTTTCCCTCTTTCACTTTTTGTTTGC
AAGCCGCGTGCGAGCAAGACGGCACGACCGGCAAACGCAATTACGCTGACAAAGAGCAGACGAAGTTTTG
GCGAAAAACATCAAGGCGCCTGATACGAATGCATTTGCAATAACAATTGCGATATTTAATATTGTTTATG
AAGCTGTTTGACTTCAAAACACACAAAAAAAAAAATAAAACAAATTATTTGAAAGAGAATTAGGAATCGG
ACGCTTATCGTTAGGGTAACAACAAGAAATGCTTACTGAGTCACAGCCTCTGGAAAACTGCCGCAAGCCA
GAGAGAGAGAGAAAAAGAGGGAGAGCAGCTTAGACCGCATGTGCTTGTGTGTGAGGCGTCTCTCTCTTCG
TCTCTGTTGCGCAAACGCATAGACTGCACTGAAAAAATCGATTACCTATTTTTTATGAATGAATATTTGC
ACTATTACTATTCAAAACTATTAAGATAGCAATCACATTCAATAGCCAAATACTATACCACCTGAGCGAT
GCAACGAAATGATCAATTTGAGCAAAAATGCTGCATATTTAGGACGGCATCATTATAGAAATGCTTCTTG
CTGTGTACTTTTCTCTCGTCTGGCAGCTGTTTCGCCGTTATTGTTAAAACCGGCTTAAGTTAGGTGTGTT
TTCTACGACTAGTGAATGCCCTACTAGAAGATGTGTGTTGCACAAAATGTCCCTGGAATAACCAATTTGA
AGTGCAGATAGCAGTAAACGTAAGCTAATATGAATATTATTTAACTGTAATGTTTTAATATCGCTGGACA
TTACTAATAAACCCACTATAAACACATGTACATATGTATGTTTTGGCATACAATGAGTAGTTGGGGAAAA
AATGTGTAAAAGCACCGTGACCATCACAGCATAAAGATAACCAGCTGAAGTATCGAATATGAGTAACCCC
CAAATTGAATCACATGCCGCAACTGATAGGACCCATGGAAGTACACTCTTCATGGCGATATACAAGACAC
ACACAAGCACGAACACCCAGTTGCGGAGGAAATTCTCCGTAAATGAAAACCCAATCGGCGAACAATTCAT
ACCCATATATGGTAAAAGTTTTGAACGCGACTTGAGAGCGGAGAGCATTGCGGCTGATAAGGTTTTAGCG
CTAAGCGGGCTTTATAAAACGGGCTGCGGGACCAGTTTTCATATCACTACCGTTTGAGTTCTTGTGCTGT
GTGGATACTCCTCCCGACACAAAGCCGCTCCATCAGCCAGCAGTCGTCTAATCCAGAGACCCCGGATCGG
GGTACCATCATGGTGAGCAAGGGCGAGGAGCTGTTCACCGGGGTGGTGCCCATCCTGGTCGAGCTGGACG
GCGACGTAAACGGCCACAAGTTCAGCGTGTCCGGCGAGGGCGAGGGCGATGCCACCTACGGCAAGCTGAC
CCTGAAGTTCATCTGCACCACCGGCAAGCTGCCCGTGCCCTGGCCCACCCTCGTGACCACCCTGACCTAC
GGCGTGCAGTGCTTCAGCCGCTACCCCGACCACATGAAGCAGCACGACTTCTTCAAGTCCGCCATGCCCG
AAGGCTACGTCCAGGAGCGCACCATCTTCTTCAAGGACGACGGCAACTACAAGACCCGCGCCGAGGTGAA
GTTCGAGGGCGACACCCTGGTGAACCGCATCGAGCTGAAGGGCATCGACTTCAAGGAGGACGGCAACATC
CTGGGGCACAAGCTGGAGTACAACTACAACAGCCACAACGTCTATATCATGGCCGACAAGCAGAAGAACG
GCATCAAGGTGAACTTCAAGATCCGCCACAACATCGAGGACGGCAGCGTGCAGCTCGCCGACCACTACCA
GCAGAACACCCCCATCGGCGACGGCCCCGTGCTGCTGCCCGACAACCACTACCTGAGCACCCAGTCCGCC
CTGAGCAAAGACCCCAACGAGAAGCGCGATCACATGGTCCTGCTGGAGTTCGTGACCGCCGCCGGGATCA
CTCTCGGCATGGACGAGCTGTACAAGCCAAGCTTGAATTCTGCAGATATCATGGTCATGGATGCGACCCA
ATCGCAGCAGCCTTCGCCGCAATCTGTGGGACGCGAGTTTGTCCGCCAGTACTACACGCTGTTGAACAAG
GCGCCCAACCACTTGCATCGCTTCTATAACCACAACTCGTCATACATCCATGGAGAGTCCAAGCTGGTGG
TCGGTCAGCGGGAGATCCACAACCGAATCCAGCAGCTGAACTTCAACGATTGCCACGCGAAGATCAGCCA
GGTTGATGCCCAGGCCACTTTGGGCAACGGTGTGGTGGTTCAGGTCACCGGGGAGCTATCCAATGATGGC
CAGCCGATGCGGCGTTTTACCCAGACGTTCGTTCTGGCCGCTCAGTCGCCGAAGAAGTACTACGTGCACA
ACGACATCTTCCGCTATCAGGATCTCTACATCGAGGACGAGCAGGATGGCGAGTCGCGATCGGAGAACGA
TGAGGAGCACGATGTGCAGGTCGTCGGTGGCACTGTGGATCAAGCTGTGCAGGTGGCCGGCGATGTAGTT
GCCCAGCAGCCGCAGCAACAGCAGGCTCCTCCGCAGCCACAGGCTCAGGTCGTGGTGCCCCAGCAGGTAG
CTCCTGTAGCGGCCGGTGGTGCTGCCCCACAGCAGATCTTCTACCCATTGCCAGCGGGTGCTGCCGCCGG
ACGTCCTGTGGCTGTTTTGCCACCAGCTCCGCAAGCCGCTGCTGTTCCACTGCCCGCGCAGTTCACCGTT
CCGCCGCCACAGCCCATCCAGAACGGTGTGGTGTCGCACGAGGAGCTGCAGCAGCAGCAGGTGCTGGTCC
CACCCAGCGTGTCTCCCCTGGTACAGCAGCAGCAGCCGACCGGCACGCCTGTGTTGCCCATTGTTCCGGT
GCCAAGCGCGGGCTTCCAACAGTCGCCACTGGTGGCACCACAGCTCATCCAGCAGCAGCAGCAGCAGCAA
CCGGCACAGCTGCCCCCGCAGCAGCAGCAGCAGCAGCAACCTATCCAGCAGCAGCAGCCTTTGCAACAGC
AGCAACAACCGCTGGCTGAGCCCGAGGAAGTGGAGGTGGCGCCAAGGCAGCAGAAGCCTCCCACGCCCGT
CGAGGATTTCAAGACCATTCACGAGCAGCAGCAGCAGGAGAAGTACGAGGCCGCCAAGCAGCAGCAGAAT
GAGCCCAAGACGTACGCGAATCTCTTCAAGTCCACGTCCTCCTCGCCCAGCGGCTTTGTGAACGCCGCAC
TGCAGCAGCAGCAACAGCTCCAGCAGCAACAGCAGCAGCAGCAGTCCATCAGCAGCAACACCTATAACTC
TTCCTCGGCAACCTCGGGTGGCGGTAATGGCAGTCAGGTTAGCTACTCCACCACCGCTTCGTCGTACAAC
AACAGCAACGGCAACTCGCGACTGGACAACGGTGGCCCGCTGCCGCAGCGAAACAACTCGATCCGCAACA
ACAAGGGTGACTTTGAGCAGCGTCGCTCGAGCAACACGCAGCAGTTCGGTGATAATCAGCAGCTGTTTTT
GGGCAATATACCGCACCACGCCAGCGAGGATGATCTGCGCGAGATCTTCTCACGCTTCGGAAATGTCCTG
GAGCTGCGCATTTTGTCCAAGGCTGGCAACAAGGTGCCACCAGGCATGCGCAGTCCGCTGAACTACGGAT
TCATTACCTACGACGATCCTGAGGCGGTGCAAAAGTGCCTGGCGAACTGCCCCCTATACTTCCCGGAGAA
CTCACCCGATGGCCAGAAGTTGAATGTGGAGGAGAAGAAGCCGCGTGTCCGCAACGACATGGTGCCGCGC
CAGCAGATCGGTGGCAACAACCTGAACAACAACATGGGCCGTTTGGGCGGCAACAATGGTCCGCAGTCGC
GTCCGATGGGCAACAACAATGGCAGCGGCGGTGGCATGATGCGCAACAATGCCGGTGGCAACAATCTGCG
CCAGGGCGGCGGCGGAGGAAACGGTGCTCCTCGCCTGGGAGGCGGCGGTGGATTCGGACAGCGCCAGGAT
AACCGCACCGGTGGCGGCAACAACCAGTCTAACGGACCGCTGCGCGGTGCCGGAAATGGACAGAGTGGTG
GTGGCAACTACGGACGTCGCTAAGGCGGCCGCTCGAGTCTAGAGGGCCCGCGGTTCGAAGGTAAGCCTAT
CCCTAACCCTCTCCTCGGTCTCGATTCTACGCGTACCGGTCATCATCACCATCACCATTGAGTTTAAACC
CGCTGATCAGCCTCGACTGTGCCTTCTAAGGCCTGAGCTCGCTGATCAGCCTCGATCGAGGATCCAGACA
TGATAAGATACATTGATGAGTTTGGACAAACCACAACTAGAATGCAGTGAAAAAAATGCTTTATTTGTGA
AATTTGTGATGCTATTGCTTTATTTGTAACCATTATAAGCTGCAATAAACAAGTTAACAACAACAATTGC
ATTCATTTTATGTTTCAGGTTCAGGGGGAGGTGTGGGAGGTTTTTTAAAGCAAGTAAAACCTCTACAAAT
GTGGTATGGCTGATTATGATCAGTCGACCGATGCCCTTGAGAGCCTTCAACCCAGTCAGCTCCTTCCGGT
GGGCGCGGGGCATGACTATCGTCGCCGCACTTATGACTGTCTTCTTTATCATGCAACTCGTAGGACAGGT
GCCGGCAGCGCTCTGGGTCATTTTCGGCGAGGACCGCTTTCGCTGGAGCGCGACGATGATCGGCCTGTCG
CTTGCGGTATTCGGAATCTTGCACGCCCTCGCTCAAGCCTTCGTCACTGGTCCCGCCACCAAACGTTTCG
GCGAGAAGCAGGCCATTATCGCCGGCATGGCGGCCGACGCGCTGGGCTACGTCTTGCTGGCGTTCGCGAC
GCGAGGCTGGATGGCCTTCCCCATTATGATTCTTCTCGCTTCCGGCGGCATCGGGATGCCCGCGTTGCAG
GCCATGCTGTCCAGGCAGGTAGATGACGACCATCAGGGACAGCTTCAAGGCCAGCAAAAGGCCAGGAACC
GTAAAAAGGCCGCGTTGCTGGCGTTTTTCCATAGGCTCCGCCCCCCTGACGAGCATCACAAAAATCGACG
CTCAAGTCAGAGGTGGCGAAACCCGACAGGACTATAAAGATACCAGGCGTTTCCCCCTGGAAGCTCCCTC
GTGCGCTCTCCTGTTCCGACCCTGCCGCTTACCGGATACCTGTCCGCCTTTCTCCCTTCGGGAAGCGTGG
CGCTTTCTCATAGCTCACGCTGTAGGTATCTCAGTTCGGTGTAGGTCGTTCGCTCCAAGCTGGGCTGTGT
GCACGAACCCCCCGTTCAGCCCGACCGCTGCGCCTTATCCGGTAACTATCGTCTTGAGTCCAACCCGGTA
AGACACGACTTATCGCCACTGGCAGCAGCCACTGGTAACAGGATTAGCAGAGCGAGGTATGTAGGCGGTG
CTACAGAGTTCTTGAAGTGGTGGCCTAACTACGGCTACACTAGAAGGACAGTATTTGGTATCTGCGCTCT
GCTGAAGCCAGTTACCTTCGGAAAAAGAGTTGGTAGCTCTTGATCCGGCAAACAAACCACCGCTGGTAGC
GGTGGTTTTTTTGTTTGCAAGCAGCAGATTACGCGCAGAAAAAAAGGATCTCAAGAAGATCCTTTGATCT
TTTCTACGGGGTCTGACGCTCAGTGGAACGAAAACTCACGTTAAGGGATTTTGGTCATGAGATTATCAAA
AAGGATCTTCACCTAGATCCTTTTAAATTAAAAATGAAGTTTTAAATCAATCTAAAGTATATATGAGTAA
ACTTGGTCTGACAGTTACCAATGCTTAATCAGTGAGGCACCTATCTCAGCGATCTGTCTATTTCGTTCAT
CCATAGTTGCCTGACTCCCCGTCGTGTAGATAACTACGATACGGGAGGGCTTACCATCTGGCCCCAGTGC
TGCAATGATACCGCGAGACCCACGCTCACCGGCTCCAGATTTATCAGCAATAAACCAGCCAGCCGGAAGG
GCCGAGCGCAGAAGTGGTCCTGCAACTTTATCCGCCTCCATCCAGTCTATTAATTGTTGCCGGGAAGCTA
GAGTAAGTAGTTCGCCAGTTAATAGTTTGCGCAACGTTGTTGCCATTGCTGCAGGCATCGTGGTGTCACG
CTCGTCGTTTGGTATGGCTTCATTCAGCTCCGGTTCCCAACGATCAAGGCGAGTTACATGATCCCCCATG
TTGTGCAAAAAAGCGGTTAGCTCCTTCGGTCCTCCGATCGTTGTCAGAAGTAAGTTGGCCGCAGTGTTAT
CACTCATGGTTATGGCAGCACTGCATAATTCTCTTACTGTCATGCCATCCGTAAGATGCTTTTCTGTGAC
TGGTGAGTACTCAACCAAGTCATTCTGAGAATAGTGTATGCGGCGACCGAGTTGCTCTTGCCCGGCGTCA
ACACGGGATAATACCGCGCCACATAGCAGAACTTTAAAAGTGCTCATCATTGGAAAACGTTCTTCGGGGC
GAAAACTCTCAAGGATCTTACCGCTGTTGAGATCCAGTTCGATGTAACCCACTCGTGCACCCAACTGATC
TTCAGCATCTTTTACTTTCACCAGCGTTTCTGGGTGAGCAAAAACAGGAAGGCAAAATGCCGCAAAAAAG
GGAATAAGGGCGACACGGAAATGTTGAATACTCATACTCTTCCTTTTTCAATATTATTGAAGCATTTATC
AGGGTTATTGTCTCATGAGCGGATACATATTTGAATGTATTTAGAAAAATAAACAAATAGGGGTTCCGCG
CACATTTCCCCGAAAAGTGCCACCTGACGTCTAAGAAACCATTATTATCATGACATTAACCTATAAAAAT
AGGCGTATCACGAGGCCCTTTCGTCTTCAAGAATTAATTCTATATTCTAAAAACACAAATGATACTTCTA
AAAAAAAAT
